Addgene plasmid #153481: pCEP4-FLAG-Tapasin G15E
Purpose: Mammalian expression of FLAG-tagged Tapasin G15E
Depositing lab: Erik Procko. Depositing organization: University of Illinois at Urbana-Champaign. Publication: TAPBPR promotes antigen loading on MHC-I molecules using a peptide trap. McShan AC, Devlin CA, Morozov GI, Overall SA, Moschidi D, Akella N, Procko E, Sgourakis NG. Nat Commun. 2021 May 26;12(1):3174. doi: 10.1038/s41467-021-23225-6. PubMed 34039964.
Backbone
  Vector backbone: pCEP4
  Backbone manufacturer: Invitrogen
  Backbone size w/o insert (bp): 10381
  Total vector size (bp): 11800
  Vector type: Mammalian Expression
  Selectable markers: Hygromycin
Growth in bacteria
  Bacterial resistance: Ampicillin, 100 μg/mL
  Growth temperature: 37°C
  Growth strain: DH5alpha
  Copy number: High Copy
Gene/Insert
  Gene/Insert name: TAPBP
  Species: H. sapiens (human)
  Insert size (bp): 1419
  Mutation: G15E
  GenBank ID: NP_003181
  Entrez Gene: TAPBP (a.k.a. MHC1D3, NGS17, TAPA, TPN, TPSN)
  Promoter: CMV
  Tag / fusion protein: FLAG (N terminal on insert)
  Cloning method: Restriction Enzyme; 5′ cloning site NheI (not destroyed); 3′ cloning site XhoI (not destroyed)
  Sequencing primers: 5′ CMV_fwd; 3′ EBV_rev
Terms and licenses: Academic/Nonprofit Terms; Industry Terms: Not Available to Industry
How to cite: pCEP4-FLAG-Tapasin G15E was a gift from Erik Procko (Addgene plasmid # 153481 ; http://n2t.net/addgene:153481 ; RRID:Addgene_153481)
