[The description below was written by a language model from this plasmid's Addgene catalogue record and pLannotate feature annotations shown in this document.]
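Description:
pCEP4-FLAG-Tapasin G15E is an 11.8 kb mammalian expression plasmid built on the Invitrogen pCEP4 episomal backbone. It carries human TAPBP (tapasin), a component of the MHC class I peptide-loading machinery that links class I molecules to the TAP transporter and assists peptide loading. The roughly 1.4 kb insert was cloned between NheI and XhoI sites, both retained. It bears a G15E point mutation and an N-terminal FLAG epitope according to the catalogue entry, although the automated feature table annotates only the TAPBP coding region and does not call the tag separately. Transcription is driven by the human cytomegalovirus immediate-early enhancer and promoter, which sit at the end of the circular map and read across the origin of numbering into the open reading frame. An SV40 polyadenylation signal lies just downstream.

In E. coli the plasmid is maintained through a high-copy ColE1/pUC-type origin and selected with ampicillin via the bla gene. In mammalian cells, the Epstein-Barr virus oriP origin together with the EBNA1 coding sequence allows the plasmid to replicate and persist as an extrachromosomal episome in permissive primate cells. A hygromycin resistance gene flanked by the HSV thymidine kinase promoter and polyadenylation signal permits selection of cells that retain it. The short annotated fragments of rop, the tetracycline resistance gene and its promoter, SV40 large T antigen, and herpesvirus genes (gL, BRRF2, gH) appear to be non-functional remnants of the sequences from which the backbone was assembled.

The stated purpose is mammalian expression of FLAG-tagged tapasin G15E, with the tag allowing detection or pull-down of the protein. The associated work concerns how the related chaperone TAPBPR promotes antigen loading on MHC class I, but the record does not state the functional rationale for the G15E substitution.
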