Features (pLannotate 1.2.2; 19 found; start..end, strand, type, name):
     31..1407    +  CDS            TAPBP: TPSN_HUMAN - Also known as NGS17, TAPA. Experimental evidence at protein level: Swiss-Prot protein existence level 1. Involved in the association of MHC class I with transporter associated with antigen processing (TAP) and in the assembly of MHC class I with peptide (peptide loading). From Homo sapiens (Human).
   1433..1567    -  polyA_signal   SV40 poly(A) signal: SV40 polyadenylation signal
   1590..1672    -  CDS            large T antigen (fragment): large T antigen from SV40 (simian virus 40)
   1675..1715    +  CDS            rop (fragment): Rop protein, which maintains plasmids at low copy number; rop
   2317..4106    -  rep_origin     oriP: Epstein-Barr virus oriP replication origin (Yates et al., 2000)
   4111..4329    -  CDS            gL (fragment): GL_EBVB9 - Experimental evidence at protein level: Swiss-Prot protein existence level 1. The heterodimer glycoprotein H-glycoprotein L is required for the fusion of viral and plasma membranes leading to virus entry into the host cell. Acts as a functional inhibitor of gH and maintains gH in an inhibited form. Upon binding to host integrins, gL dissociates from gH leading to activation of the viral fusion glycoproteins gB and gH. Fusion of EBV with B-lymphocytes requires the additional receptor- binding protein gp42, which forms a complex with gH/gL. The heterodimer gH/gL targets also host EPHA
   4412..6337    -  CDS            EBNA1: Epstein-Barr nuclear antigen 1, also known as EBNA-1 crucial for latent viral infection, and for episomal amplification of vectors containing the oriP origin (Okita et al., 2013)
   6375..6719    -  CDS            BRRF2_EBVB9 (fragment): Protein inferred from homology: Swiss-Prot protein existence level 3. From Epstein-Barr virus (strain B95-8) (HHV-4) (Human herpesvirus 4).
   6722..6745    -  promoter       tet promoter (fragment): E. coli promoter for tetracycline efflux protein gene
   6858..6962    +  promoter       AmpR promoter: bla
   6963..7823    +  CDS            AmpR: β-lactamase; bla; confers resistance to ampicillin, carbenicillin, and related antibiotics
   7994..8582    +  rep_origin     ori: high-copy-number ColE1/pMB1/pBR322/pUC origin of replication
   8772..9116    -  CDS            TcR (fragment): tetracycline efflux protein; tet; confers resistance to tetracycline
   9199..9344    +  promoter       HSV TK promoter: herpes simplex virus thymidine kinase promoter
   9384..10409   +  CDS            HygR: aminoglycoside phosphotransferase from E. coli; aph(4)-Ia; confers resistance to hygromycin
  10474..10522   +  polyA_signal   HSV TK poly(A) signal: herpes simplex virus thymidine kinase polyadenylation signal (Cole and Stacy, 1985)
  10722..10946   +  CDS            gH (fragment): GH_HHV11 - Experimental evidence at protein level: Swiss-Prot protein existence level 1. The heterodimer glycoprotein H-glycoprotein L is required for the fusion of viral and plasma membranes leading to virus entry into the host cell. Following initial binding to host receptor, membrane fusion is mediated by the fusion machinery composed of gB and the heterodimer gH/gL. May also be involved in the fusion between the virion envelope and the outer nuclear membrane during virion morphogenesis. From Human herpesvirus 1 (strain 17) (HHV-1) (Human herpes simplex virus 1).
  11175..11554   +  enhancer       CMV enhancer: human cytomegalovirus immediate early enhancer
  11556..11755   +  promoter       CMV promoter: human cytomegalovirus (CMV) immediate early promoter
>Addgene plasmid #153481 | pCEP4-FLAG-Tapasin G15E | depositor full sequence | sequence record 297156 | pCEP4-FLAG-Tapasin G15E sequence 11800 bps
GCTAGCGCCACCATGGCCGTCATGGCGCCCCGAACCCTCGTCCTGCTACTCTCGGGGGCCCTGGCCCTGA
CCCAGACCTGGGCGGGCTCCGACTACAAGGACGATGATGACAAGGGAGGATCCGGCCCTGCCGTAATCGA
GTGTTGGTTTGTTGAAGACGCTAGTGAAAAAGGGCTGGCTAAACGGCCAGGCGCACTTCTGTTGCGGCAA
GGTCCGGGAGAACCACCTCCACGACCCGACTTGGACCCTGAATTGTACCTCTCTGTACACGACCCAGCTG
GAGCACTCCAAGCTGCTTTCCGACGGTACCCAAGAGGTGCTCCAGCACCGCATTGCGAGATGAGTCGGTT
CGTTCCTTTGCCTGCGAGTGCAAAGTGGGCATCAGGTCTGACACCAGCACAAAACTGTCCACGAGCGCTT
GATGGAGCGTGGCTGATGGTTTCCATAAGCTCTCCGGTGCTTTCACTGTCATCACTGCTCAGGCCACAAC
CTGAACCCCAACAAGAACCCGTACTGATAACAATGGCGACGGTAGTCCTTACGGTCCTTACGCATACACC
AGCACCCAGGGTGCGATTGGGACAAGACGCACTCCTCGACCTTAGCTTTGCGTACATGCCACCAACCTCA
GAGGCGGCTTCCTCTCTTGCACCAGGACCACCACCGTTCGGCCTTGAATGGAGACGACAGCACTTGGGGA
AGGGCCATTTGCTGTTGGCTGCTACCCCAGGGCTGAACGGGCAGATGCCGGCAGCACAAGAGGGAGCCGT
AGCTTTTGCTGCGTGGGATGATGACGAACCATGGGGACCATGGACTGGAAACGGGACTTTCTGGCTGCCA
ACAGTACAGCCCTTTCAAGAAGGAACGTATCTGGCCACCATCCATTTGCCTTATCTGCAAGGCCAGGTCA
CACTTGAACTCGCTGTCTATAAACCGCCTAAGGTGAGTCTCATGCCCGCAACTTTGGCTAGGGCAGCACC
TGGCGAAGCTCCACCTGAATTGCTCTGTTTGGTATCCCATTTCTACCCCAGTGGTGGCCTTGAAGTGGAA
TGGGAACTTAGAGGAGGACCAGGTGGTCGATCTCAGAAAGCTGAAGGGCAGCGATGGCTCTCCGCTCTCA
GGCACCACTCAGACGGATCTGTATCACTGTCAGGGCATTTGCAGCCACCGCCAGTTACCACCGAGCAGCA
TGGAGCTCGGTATGCGTGTCGCATTCACCACCCTAGCCTTCCGGCGTCAGGAAGATCAGCGGAGGTAACA
CTTGAGGTCGCTGGGTTGTCCGGACCCAGCTTGGAGGACAGTGTTGGTCTGTTCCTGTCCGCTTTCCTGT
TGCTGGGTCTGTTTAAGGCACTCGGATGGGCAGCAGTTTATCTCAGCACCTGTAAAGACAGCAAGAAAAA
GGCAGAATAGTAACTCGAGGCCGGCAAGGCCGGATCCAGACATGATAAGATACATTGATGAGTTTGGACA
AACCACAACTAGAATGCAGTGAAAAAAATGCTTTATTTGTGAAATTTGTGATGCTATTGCTTTATTTGTA
ACCATTATAAGCTGCAATAAACAAGTTAACAACAACAATTGCATTCATTTTATGTTTCAGGTTCAGGGGG
AGGTGGGGAGGTTTTTTAAAGCAAGTAAAACCTCTACAAATGTGGTATGGCTGATTATGATCCGGCTGCC
TCGCGCGTTTCGGTGATGACGGTGAAAACCTCTGACACATGCAGCTCCCGGAGACGGTCACAGCTTGTCT
GTAAGCGGATGCCGGGAGCAGACAAGCCCGTCAGGGCGCGTCAGCGGGTGTTGGCGGGTGTCGGGGCGCA
GCCATGACCGGTCGACTCTAGAGCCCCGCCGCCGGACGAACTAAACCTGACTACGGCATCTCTGCCCCTT
CTTCGCTGGTACGAGGAGCGCTTTTGTTTTGTATTCGGGGCAGTGCATGTAATCCCTTCAGTTGGTTGGT
ACAACTTGCCAACTGGGCCCTGTTCCACATGTGACACGGGGGGGGACCAAACACAAAGGGGTTCTCTGAC
TGTAGTTGACATCCTTATAAATGGATGTGCACATTTGCCAACACTGAGTGGCTTTCATCCTGGAGCAGAC
TTTGCATGCTGTGGACTGCAACACAACATTGCCTTTATGTGTAACTCTTGGCTGAAGCTCTTACACCAAT
GCTGGGGGACATGTACCTCCCAGGGGCCCAGGAAGACTACGGGAGGCTACACCAACGTCAATCAGAGGGG
CCTGTGTAGCTACCGATAAGCGGACCCTCAAGAGGGCATTAGCAATAGTGTTTATAAGGCCCCCTTGTTA
ACCCTAAACGGGTAGCATATGCTTCCCGGGTAGTAGTATATACTATCCAGACTAACCCTAATTCAATAGC
ATATGTTACCCAACGGGAAGCATATGCTATCGAATTAGGGTTAGTAAAAGGGTCCTAAGGAACAGCGATA
TCTCCCACCCCATGAGCTGTCACGGTTTTATTTACATGGGGTCAGGATTCCACGAGGGTAGTGAACCATT
TTAGTCACAAGGGCAGTGGCTGAAGATCAAGGAGCGGGCAGTGAACTCTCCTGAATCTTCGCCTGCTTCT
TCATTCTCCTTCGTTTAGCTAATAGAATAACTGCTGAGTTGTGAACAGTAAGGTGTATGTGAGGTGCTCG
AAAACAAGGTTTCAGGTGACGCCCCCAGAATAAAATTTGGACGGGGGGTTCAGTGGTGGCATTGTGCTAT
GACACCAATATAACCCTCACAAACCCCTTGGGCAATAAATACTAGTGTAGGAATGAAACATTCTGAATAT
CTTTAACAATAGAAATCCATGGGGTGGGGACAAGCCGTAAAGACTGGATGTCCATCTCACACGAATTTAT
GGCTATGGGCAACACATAATCCTAGTGCAATATGATACTGGGGTTATTAAGATGTGTCCCAGGCAGGGAC
CAAGACAGGTGAACCATGTTGTTACACTCTATTTGTAACAAGGGGAAAGAGAGTGGACGCCGACAGCAGC
GGACTCCACTGGTTGTCTCTAACACCCCCGAAAATTAAACGGGGCTCCACGCCAATGGGGCCCATAAACA
AAGACAAGTGGCCACTCTTTTTTTTGAAATTGTGGAGTGGGGGCACGCGTCAGCCCCCACACGCCGCCCT
GCGGTTTTGGACTGTAAAATAAGGGTGTAATAACTTGGCTGATTGTAACCCCGCTAACCACTGCGGTCAA
ACCACTTGCCCACAAAACCACTAATGGCACCCCGGGGAATACCTGCATAAGTAGGTGGGCGGGCCAAGAT
AGGGGCGCGATTGCTGCGATCTGGAGGACAAATTACACACACTTGCGCCTGAGCGCCAAGCACAGGGTTG
TTGGTCCTCATATTCACGAGGTCGCTGAGAGCACGGTGGGCTAATGTTGCCATGGGTAGCATATACTACC
CAAATATCTGGATAGCATATGCTATCCTAATCTATATCTGGGTAGCATAGGCTATCCTAATCTATATCTG
GGTAGCATATGCTATCCTAATCTATATCTGGGTAGTATATGCTATCCTAATTTATATCTGGGTAGCATAG
GCTATCCTAATCTATATCTGGGTAGCATATGCTATCCTAATCTATATCTGGGTAGTATATGCTATCCTAA
TCTGTATCCGGGTAGCATATGCTATCCTAATAGAGATTAGGGTAGTATATGCTATCCTAATTTATATCTG
GGTAGCATATACTACCCAAATATCTGGATAGCATATGCTATCCTAATCTATATCTGGGTAGCATATGCTA
TCCTAATCTATATCTGGGTAGCATAGGCTATCCTAATCTATATCTGGGTAGCATATGCTATCCTAATCTA
TATCTGGGTAGTATATGCTATCCTAATTTATATCTGGGTAGCATAGGCTATCCTAATCTATATCTGGGTA
GCATATGCTATCCTAATCTATATCTGGGTAGTATATGCTATCCTAATCTGTATCCGGGTAGCATATGCTA
TCCTCATGCATATACAGTCAGCATATGATACCCAGTAGTAGAGTGGGAGTGCTATCCTTTGCATATGCCG
CCACCTCCCAAGGGGGCGTGAATTTTCGCTGCTTGTCCTTTTCCTGCATGCTGGTTGCTCCCATTCTTAG
GTGAATTTAAGGAGGCCAGGCTAAAGCCGTCGCATGTCTGATTGCTCACCAGGTAAATGTCGCTAATGTT
TTCCAACGCGAGAAGGTGTTGAGCGCGGAGCTGAGTGACGTGACAACATGGGTATGCCCAATTGCCCCAT
GTTGGGAGGACGAAAATGGTGACAAGACAGATGGCCAGAAATACACCAACAGCACGCATGATGTCTACTG
GGGATTTATTCTTTAGTGCGGGGGAATACACGGCTTTTAATACGATTGAGGGCGTCTCCTAACAAGTTAC
ATCACTCCTGCCCTTCCTCACCCTCATCTCCATCACCTCCTTCATCTCCGTCATCTCCGTCATCACCCTC
CGCGGCAGCCCCTTCCACCATAGGTGGAAACCAGGGAGGCAAATCTACTCCATCGTCAAAGCTGCACACA
GTCACCCTGATATTGCAGGTAGGAGCGGGCTTTGTCATAACAAGGTCCTTAATCGCATCCTTCAAAACCT
CAGCAAATATATGAGTTTGTAAAAAGACCATGAAATAACAGACAATGGACTCCCTTAGCGGGCCAGGTTG
TGGGCCGGGTCCAGGGGCCATTCCAAAGGGGAGACGACTCAATGGTGTAAGACGACATTGTGGAATAGCA
AGGGCAGTTCCTCGCCTTAGGTTGTAAAGGGAGGTCTTACTACCTCCATATACGAACACACCGGCGACCC
AAGTTCCTTCGTCGGTAGTCCTTTCTACGTGACTCCTAGCCAGGAGAGCTCTTAAACCTTCTGCAATGTT
CTCAAATTTCGGGTTGGAACCTCCTTGACCACGATGCTTTCCAAACCACCCTCCTTTTTTGCGCCTGCCT
CCATCACCCTGACCCCGGGGTCCAGTGCTTGGGCCTTCTCCTGGGTCATCTGCGGGGCCCTGCTCTATCG
CTCCCGGGGGCACGTCAGGCTCACCATCTGGGCCACCTTCTTGGTGGTATTCAAAATAATCGGCTTCCCC
TACAGGGTGGAAAAATGGCCTTCTACCTGGAGGGGGCCTGCGCGGTGGAGACCCGGATGATGATGACTGA
CTACTGGGACTCCTGGGCCTCTTTTCTCCACGTCCACGACCTCTCCCCCTGGCTCTTTCACGACTTCCCC
CCCTGGCTCTTTCACGTCCTCTACCCCGGCGGCCTCCACTACCTCCTCGACCCCGGCCTCCACTACCTCC
TCGACCCCGGCCTCCACTGCCTCCTCGACCCCGGCCTCCACCTCCTGCTCCTGCCCCTCCTGCTCCTGCC
CCTCCTCCTGCTCCTGCCCCTCCTGCCCCTCCTGCTCCTGCCCCTCCTGCCCCTCCTGCTCCTGCCCCTC
CTGCCCCTCCTGCTCCTGCCCCTCCTGCCCCTCCTCCTGCTCCTGCCCCTCCTGCCCCTCCTCCTGCTCC
TGCCCCTCCTGCCCCTCCTGCTCCTGCCCCTCCTGCCCCTCCTGCTCCTGCCCCTCCTGCCCCTCCTGCT
CCTGCCCCTCCTGCTCCTGCCCCTCCTGCTCCTGCCCCTCCTGCTCCTGCCCCTCCTGCCCCTCCTGCCC
CTCCTCCTGCTCCTGCCCCTCCTGCTCCTGCCCCTCCTGCCCCTCCTGCCCCTCCTGCTCCTGCCCCTCC
TCCTGCTCCTGCCCCTCCTGCCCCTCCTGCCCCTCCTCCTGCTCCTGCCCCTCCTGCCCCTCCTCCTGCT
CCTGCCCCTCCTCCTGCTCCTGCCCCTCCTGCCCCTCCTGCCCCTCCTCCTGCTCCTGCCCCTCCTGCCC
CTCCTCCTGCTCCTGCCCCTCCTCCTGCTCCTGCCCCTCCTGCCCCTCCTGCCCCTCCTCCTGCTCCTGC
CCCTCCTCCTGCTCCTGCCCCTCCTGCCCCTCCTGCCCCTCCTGCCCCTCCTCCTGCTCCTGCCCCTCCT
CCTGCTCCTGCCCCTCCTGCTCCTGCCCCTCCCGCTCCTGCTCCTGCTCCTGTTCCACCGTGGGTCCCTT
TGCAGCCAATGCAACTTGGACGTTTTTGGGGTCTCCGGACACCATCTCTATGTCTTGGCCCTGATCCTGA
GCCGCCCGGGGCTCCTGGTCTTCCGCCTCCTCGTCCTCGTCCTCTTCCCCGTCCTCGTCCATGGTTATCA
CCCCCTCTTCTTTGAGGTCCACTGCCGCCGGAGCCTTCTGGTCCAGATGTGTCTCCCTTCTCTCCTAGGC
CATTTCCAGGTCCTGTACCTGGCCCCTCGTCAGACATGATTCACACTAAAAGAGATCAATAGACATCTTT
ATTAGACGACGCTCAGTGAATACAGGGAGTGCAGACTCCTGCCCCCTCCAACAGCCCCCCCACCCTCATC
CCCTTCATGGTCGCTGTCAGACAGATCCAGGTCTGAAAATTCCCCATCCTCCGAACCATCCTCGTCCTCA
TCACCAATTACTCGCAGCCCGGAAAACTCCCGCTGAACATCCTCAAGATTTGCGTCCTGAGCCTCAAGCC
AGGCCTCAAATTCCTCGTCCCCCTTTTTGCTGGACGGTAGGGATGGGGATTCTCGGGACCCCTCCTCTTC
CTCTTCAAGGTCACCAGACAGAGATGCTACTGGGGCAACGGAAGAAAAGCTGGGTGCGGCCTGTGAGGAT
CAGCTTATCGATGATAAGCTGTCAAACATGAGAATTCTTGAAGACGAAAGGGCCTCGTGATACGCCTATT
TTTATAGGTTAATGTCATGATAATAATGGTTTCTTAGACGTCAGGTGGCACTTTTCGGGGAAATGTGCGC
GGAACCCCTATTTGTTTATTTTTCTAAATACATTCAAATATGTATCCGCTCATGAGACAATAACCCTGAT
AAATGCTTCAATAATATTGAAAAAGGAAGAGTATGAGTATTCAACATTTCCGTGTCGCCCTTATTCCCTT
TTTTGCGGCATTTTGCCTTCCTGTTTTTGCTCACCCAGAAACGCTGGTGAAAGTAAAAGATGCTGAAGAT
CAGTTGGGTGCACGAGTGGGTTACATCGAACTGGATCTCAACAGCGGTAAGATCCTTGAGAGTTTTCGCC
CCGAAGAACGTTTTCCAATGATGAGCACTTTTAAAGTTCTGCTATGTGGCGCGGTATTATCCCGTGTTGA
CGCCGGGCAAGAGCAACTCGGTCGCCGCATACACTATTCTCAGAATGACTTGGTTGAGTACTCACCAGTC
ACAGAAAAGCATCTTACGGATGGCATGACAGTAAGAGAATTATGCAGTGCTGCCATAACCATGAGTGATA
ACACTGCGGCCAACTTACTTCTGACAACGATCGGAGGACCGAAGGAGCTAACCGCTTTTTTGCACAACAT
GGGGGATCATGTAACTCGCCTTGATCGTTGGGAACCGGAGCTGAATGAAGCCATACCAAACGACGAGCGT
GACACCACGATGCCTGCAGCAATGGCAACAACGTTGCGCAAACTATTAACTGGCGAACTACTTACTCTAG
CTTCCCGGCAACAATTAATAGACTGGATGGAGGCGGATAAAGTTGCAGGACCACTTCTGCGCTCGGCCCT
TCCGGCTGGCTGGTTTATTGCTGATAAATCTGGAGCCGGTGAGCGTGGGTCTCGCGGTATCATTGCAGCA
CTGGGGCCAGATGGTAAGCCCTCCCGTATCGTAGTTATCTACACGACGGGGAGTCAGGCAACTATGGATG
AACGAAATAGACAGATCGCTGAGATAGGTGCCTCACTGATTAAGCATTGGTAACTGTCAGACCAAGTTTA
CTCATATATACTTTAGATTGATTTAAAACTTCATTTTTAATTTAAAAGGATCTAGGTGAAGATCCTTTTT
GATAATCTCATGACCAAAATCCCTTAACGTGAGTTTTCGTTCCACTGAGCGTCAGACCCCGTAGAAAAGA
TCAAAGGATCTTCTTGAGATCCTTTTTTTCTGCGCGTAATCTGCTGCTTGCAAACAAAAAAACCACCGCT
ACCAGCGGTGGTTTGTTTGCCGGATCAAGAGCTACCAACTCTTTTTCCGAAGGTAACTGGCTTCAGCAGA
GCGCAGATACCAAATACTGTCCTTCTAGTGTAGCCGTAGTTAGGCCACCACTTCAAGAACTCTGTAGCAC
CGCCTACATACCTCGCTCTGCTAATCCTGTTACCAGTGGCTGCTGCCAGTGGCGATAAGTCGTGTCTTAC
CGGGTTGGACTCAAGACGATAGTTACCGGATAAGGCGCAGCGGTCGGGCTGAACGGGGGGTTCGTGCACA
CAGCCCAGCTTGGAGCGAACGACCTACACCGAACTGAGATACCTACAGCGTGAGCTATGAGAAAGCGCCA
CGCTTCCCGAAGGGAGAAAGGCGGACAGGTATCCGGTAAGCGGCAGGGTCGGAACAGGAGAGCGCACGAG
GGAGCTTCCAGGGGGAAACGCCTGGTATCTTTATAGTCCTGTCGGGTTTCGCCACCTCTGACTTGAGCGT
CGATTTTTGTGATGCTCGTCAGGGGGGCGGAGCCTATGGAAAAACGCCAGCAACGCGGCCTTTTTACGGT
TCCTGGCCTTTTGCTGCGCCGCGTGCGGCTGCTGGAGATGGCGGACGCGATGGATATGTTCTGCCAAGGG
TTGGTTTGCGCATTCACAGTTCTCCGCAAGAATTGATTGGCTCCAATTCTTGGAGTGGTGAATCCGTTAG
CGAGGTGCCGCCGGCTTCCATTCAGGTCGAGGTGGCCCGGCTCCATGCACCGCGACGCAACGCGGGGAGG
CAGACAAGGTATAGGGCGGCGCCTACAATCCATGCCAACCCGTTCCATGTGCTCGCCGAGGCGGCATAAA
TCGCCGTGACGATCAGCGGTCCAGTGATCGAAGTTAGGCTGGTAAGAGCCGCGAGCGATCCTTGAAGCTG
TCCCTGATGGTCGTCATCTACCTGCCTGGACAGCATGGCCTGCAACGCGGGCATCCCGATGCCGCCGGAA
GCGAGAAGAATCATAATGGGGAAGGCCATCCAGCCTCGCGTCGCGAACGCCAGCAAGACGTAGCCCAGCG
CGTCGGCCGCCATGCCCTGCTTCATCCCCGTGGCCCGTTGCTCGCGTTTGCTGGCGGTGTCCCCGGAAGA
AATATATTTGCATGTCTTTAGTTCTATGATGACACAAACCCCGCCCAGCGTCTTGTCATTGGCGAATTCG
AACACGCAGATGCAGTCGGGGCGGCGCGGTCCCAGGTCCACTTCGCATATTAAGGTGACGCGTGTGGCCT
CGAACACCGAGCGACCCTGCAGCGACCCGCTTAACAGCGTCAACAGCGTGCCGCAGATCCCGGGCAATGA
GATATGAAAAAGCCTGAACTCACCGCGACGTCTGTCGAGAAGTTTCTGATCGAAAAGTTCGACAGCGTCT
CCGACCTGATGCAGCTCTCGGAGGGCGAAGAATCTCGTGCTTTCAGCTTCGATGTAGGAGGGCGTGGATA
TGTCCTGCGGGTAAATAGCTGCGCCGATGGTTTCTACAAAGATCGTTATGTTTATCGGCACTTTGCATCG
GCCGCGCTCCCGATTCCGGAAGTGCTTGACATTGGGGAATTCAGCGAGAGCCTGACCTATTGCATCTCCC
GCCGTGCACAGGGTGTCACGTTGCAAGACCTGCCTGAAACCGAACTGCCCGCTGTTCTGCAGCCGGTCGC
GGAGGCCATGGATGCGATCGCTGCGGCCGATCTTAGCCAGACGAGCGGGTTCGGCCCATTCGGACCGCAA
GGAATCGGTCAATACACTACATGGCGTGATTTCATATGCGCGATTGCTGATCCCCATGTGTATCACTGGC
AAACTGTGATGGACGACACCGTCAGTGCGTCCGTCGCGCAGGCTCTCGATGAGCTGATGCTTTGGGCCGA
GGACTGCCCCGAAGTCCGGCACCTCGTGCACGCGGATTTCGGCTCCAACAATGTCCTGACGGACAATGGC
CGCATAACAGCGGTCATTGACTGGAGCGAGGCGATGTTCGGGGATTCCCAATACGAGGTCGCCAACATCT
TCTTCTGGAGGCCGTGGTTGGCTTGTATGGAGCAGCAGACGCGCTACTTCGAGCGGAGGCATCCGGAGCT
TGCAGGATCGCCGCGGCTCCGGGCGTATATGCTCCGCATTGGTCTTGACCAACTCTATCAGAGCTTGGTT
GACGGCAATTTCGATGATGCAGCTTGGGCGCAGGGTCGATGCGACGCAATCGTCCGATCCGGAGCCGGGA
CTGTCGGGCGTACACAAATCGCCCGCAGAAGCGCGGCCGTCTGGACCGATGGCTGTGTAGAAGTACTCGC
CGATAGTGGAAACCGACGCCCCAGCACTCGTCCGAGGGCAAAGGAATAGGGGAGATGGGGGAGGCTAACT
GAAACACGGAAGGAGACAATACCGGAAGGAACCCGCGCTATGACGGCAATAAAAAGACAGAATAAAACGC
ACGGGTGTTGGGTCGTTTGTTCATAAACGCGGGGTTCGGTCCCAGGGCTGGCACTCTGTCGATACCCCAC
CGAGACCCCATTGGGGCCAATACGCCCGCGTTTCTTCCTTTTCCCCACCCCACCCCCCAAGTTCGGGTGA
AGGCCCAGGGCTCGCAGCCAACGTCGGGGCGGCAGGCCCTGCCATAGCCACTGGCCCCGTGGGTTAGGGA
CGGGGTCCCCCATGGGGAATGGTTTATGGTTCGTGGGGGTTATTATTTTGGGCGTTGCGTGGGGTCTGGT
CCACGACTGGACTGAGCAGACAGACCCATGGTTTTTGGATGGCCTGGGCATGGACCGCATGTACTGGCGC
GACACGAACACCGGGCGTCTGTGGCTGCCAAACACCCCCGACCCCCAAAAACCACCGCGCGGATTTCTGG
CGTGCCAAGCTAGTCGACCAATTCTCATGTTTGACAGCTTATCATCGCAGATCCGGGCAACGTTGTTGCA
TTGCTGCAGGCGCAGAACTGGTAGGTATGGAAGATCTATACATTGAATCAATATTGGCAATTAGCCATAT
TAGTCATTGGTTATATAGCATAAATCAATATTGGCTATTGGCCATTGCATACGTTGTATCTATATCATAA
TATGTACATTTATATTGGCTCATGTCCAATATGACCGCCATGTTGACATTGATTATTGACTAGTTATTAA
TAGTAATCAATTACGGGGTCATTAGTTCATAGCCCATATATGGAGTTCCGCGTTACATAACTTACGGTAA
ATGGCCCGCCTGGCTGACCGCCCAACGACCCCCGCCCATTGACGTCAATAATGACGTATGTTCCCATAGT
AACGCCAATAGGGACTTTCCATTGACGTCAATGGGTGGAGTATTTACGGTAAACTGCCCACTTGGCAGTA
CATCAAGTGTATCATATGCCAAGTCCGCCCCCTATTGACGTCAATGACGGTAAATGGCCCGCCTGGCATT
ATGCCCAGTACATGACCTTACGGGACTTTCCTACTTGGCAGTACATCTACGTATTAGTCATCGCTATTAC
CATGGTGATGCGGTTTTGGCAGTACACCAATGGGCGTGGATAGCGGTTTGACTCACGGGGATTTCCAAGT
CTCCACCCCATTGACGTCAATGGGAGTTTGTTTTGGCACCAAAATCAACGGGACTTTCCAAAATGTCGTA
ATAACCCCGCCCCGTTGACGCAAATGGGCGGTAGGCGTGTACGGTGGGAGGTCTATATAAGCAGAGCTCG
TTTAGTGAACCGTCAGATCTCTAGAAGCTGGGTACCAGCT
