>Addgene plasmid #153481 | pCEP4-FLAG-Tapasin G15E | addgene partial sequence | sequence record 327976 | Addgene NGS Result
GACATTGATTATTGACTAGTTATTAATAGTAATCAATTACGGGGTCATTAGTTCATAGCCCATATATGGA
GTTCCGCGTTACATAACTTACGGTAAATGGCCCGCCTGGCTGACCGCCCAACGACCCCCGCCCATTGACG
TCAATAATGACGTATGTTCCCATAGTAACGCCAATAGGGACTTTCCATTGACGTCAATGGGTGGAGTATT
TACGGTAAACTGCCCACTTGGCAGTACATCAAGTGTATCATATGCCAAGTCCGCCCCCTATTGACGTCAA
TGACGGTAAATGGCCCGCCTGGCATTATGCCCAGTACATGACCTTACGGGACTTTCCTACTTGGCAGTAC
ATCTACGTATTAGTCATCGCTATTACCATGGTGATGCGGTTTTGGCAGTACACCAATGGGCGTGGATAGC
GGTTTGACTCACGGGGATTTCCAAGTCTCCACCCCATTGACGTCAATGGGAGTTTGTTTTGGCACCAAAA
TCAACGGGACTTTCCAAAATGTCGTAATAACCCCGCCCCGTTGACGCAAATGGGCGGTAGGCGTGTACGG
TGGGAGGTCTATATAAGCAGAGCTCGTTTAGTGAACCGTCAGATCTCTAGAAGCTGGGTACCAGCTGCTA
GCGCCACCATGGCCGTCATGGCGCCCCGAACCCTCGTCCTGCTACTCTCGGGGGCCCTGGCCCTGACCCA
GACCTGGGCGGGCTCCGACTACAAGGACGATGATGACAAGGGAGGATCCGGCCCTGCCGTAATCGAGTGT
TGGTTTGTTGAAGACGCTAGTGAAAAAGGGCTGGCTAAACGGCCAGGCGCACTTCTGTTGCGGCAAGGTC
CGGGAGAACCACCTCCACGACCCGACTTGGACCCTGAATTGTACCTCTCTGTACACGACCCAGCTGGAGC
ACTCCAAGCTGCTTTCCGACGGTACCCAAGAGGTGCTCCAGCACCGCATTGCGAGATGAGTCGGTTCGTT
CCTTTGCCTGCGAGTGCAAAGTGGGCATCAGGTCTGACACCAGCACAAAACTGTCCACGAGCGCTTGATG
GAGCGTGGCTGATGGTTTCCATAAGCTCTCCGGTGCTTTCACTGTCATCACTGCTCAGGCCACAACCTGA
ACCCCAACAAGAACCCGTACTGATAACAATGGCGACGGTAGTCCTTACGGTCCTTACGCATACACCAGCA
CCCAGGGTGCGATTGGGACAAGACGCACTCCTCGACCTTAGCTTTGCGTACATGCCACCAACCTCAGAGG
CGGCTTCCTCTCTTGCACCAGGACCACCACCGTTCGGCCTTGAATGGAGACGACAGCACTTGGGGAAGGG
CCATTTGCTGTTGGCTGCTACCCCAGGGCTGAACGGGCAGATGCCGGCAGCACAAGAGGGAGCCGTAGCT
TTTGCTGCGTGGGATGATGACGAACCATGGGGACCATGGACTGGAAACGGGACTTTCTGGCTGCCAACAG
TACAGCCCTTTCAAGAAGGAACGTATCTGGCCACCATCCATTTGCCTTATCTGCAAGGCCAGGTCACACT
TGAACTCGCTGTCTATAAACCGCCTAAGGTGAGTCTCATGCCCGCAACTTTGGCTAGGGCAGCACCTGGC
GAAGCTCCACCTGAATTGCTCTGTTTGGTATCCCATTTCTACCCCAGTGGTGGCCTTGAAGTGGAATGGG
AACTTAGAGGAGGACCAGGTGGTCGATCTCAGAAAGCTGAAGGGCAGCGATGGCTCTCCGCTCTCAGGCA
CCACTCAGACGGATCTGTATCACTGTCAGGGCATTTGCAGCCACCGCCAGTTACCACCGAGCAGCATGGA
GCTCGGTATGCGTGTCGCATTCACCACCCTAGCCTTCCGGCGTCAGGAAGATCAGCGGAGGTAACACTTG
AGGTCGCTGGGTTGTCCGGACCCAGCTTGGAGGACAGTGTTGGTCTGTTCCTGTCCGCTTTCCTGTTGCT
GGGTCTGTTTAAGGCACTCGGATGGGCAGCAGTTTATCTCAGCACCTGTAAAGACAGCAAGAAAAAGGCA
GAATAGTAACTCGAGGCCGGCAAGGCCGGATCCAGACATGATAAGATACATTGATGAGTTTGGACAAACC
ACAACTAGAATGCAGTGAAAAAAATGCTTTATTTGTGAAATTTGTGATGCTATTGCTTTATTTGTAACCA
TTATAAGCTGCAATAAACAAGTTAACAACAACAATTGCATTCATTTTATGTTTCAGGTTCAGGGGGAGGT
GTGGGAGGTTTTTTAAAGCAAGTAAAACCTCTACAAATGTGGTATGGCTGATTATGATCCGGCTGCCTCG
CGCGTTTCGGTGATGACGGTGAAAACCTCTGACACATGCAGCTCCCGGAGACGGTCACAGCTTGTCTGTA
AGCGGATGCCGGGAGCAGACAAGCCCGTCAGGGCGCGTCAGCGGGTGTTGGCGGGTGTCGGGGCGCAGCC
ATGAGGTCGACTCTAGAGGATCGATCCCCGCCCCGGACGAACTAAACCTGACTACGACATCTCTGCCCCT
TCTTCGCGGGGCAGTGCATGTAATCCCTTCAGTTGGTTGGTACAACTTGCCAACTGGGCCCTGTTCCACA
TGTGACACGGGGGGGGACCAAACACAAAGGGGTTCTCTGACTGTAGTTGACATCCTTATAAATGGATGTG
CACATTTGCCAACACTGAGTGGCTTTCATCCTGGAGCAGACTTTGCAGTCTGTGGACTGCAACACAACAT
TGCCTTTATGTGTAACTCTTGGCTGAAGCTCTTACACCAATGCTGGGGGACATGTACCTCCCAGGGGCCC
AGGAAGACTACGGGAGGCTACACCAACGTCAATCAGAGGGGCCTGTGTAGCTACCGATAAGCGGACCCTC
AAGAGGGCATTAGCAATAGTGTTTATAAGGCCCCCTTGTTAACCCTAAACGGGTAGCATATGCTTCCCGG
GTAGTAGTATATACTATCCAGACTAACCCTAATTCAATAGCATATGTTACCCAACGGGAAGCATATGCTA
TCGAATTAGGGTTAGTAAAAGGGTCCTAAGGAACAGCGATATCTCCCACCCCATGAGCTGTCACGGTTTT
ATTTACATGGGGTCAGGATTCCACGAGGGTAGTGAACCATTTTAGTCACAAGGGCAGTGGCTGAAGATCA
AGGAGCGGGCAGTGAACTCTCCTGAATCTTCGCCTGCTTCTTCATTCTCCTTCGTTTAGCTAATAGAATA
ACTGCTGAGTTGTGAACAGTAAGGTGTATGTGAGGTGCTCGAAAACAAGGTTTCAGGTGACGCCCCCAGA
ATAAAATTTGGACGGGGGGTTCAGTGGTGGCATTGTGCTATGACACCAATATAACCCTCACAAACCCCTT
GGGCAATAAATACTAGTGTAGGAATGAAACATTCTGAATATCTTTAACAATAGAAATCCATGGGGTGGGG
ACAAGCCGTAAAGACTGGATGTCCATCTCACACGAATTTATGGCTATGGGCAACACATAATCCTAGTGCA
ATATGATACTGGGGTTATTAAGATGTGTCCCAGGCAGGGACCAAGACAGGTGAACCATGTTGTTACACTC
TATTTGTAACAAGGGGAAAGAGAGTGGACGCCGACAGCAGCGGACTCCACTGGTTGTCTCTAACACCCCC
GAAAATTAAACGGGGCTCCACGCCAATGGGGCCCATAAACAAAGACAAGTGGCCACTCTTTTTTTTGAAA
TTGTGGAGTGGGGGCACGCGTCAGCCCCCACACGCCGCCCTGCGGTTTTGGACTGTAAAATAAGGGTGTA
ATAACTTGGCTGATTGTAACCCCGCTAACCACTGCGGTCAAACCACTTGCCCACAAAACCACTAATGGCA
CCCCGGGGAATACCTGCATAAGTAGGTGGGCGGGCCAAGATAGGGGCGCGATTGCTGCGATCTGGAGGAC
AAATTACACACACTTGCGCCTGAGCGCCAAGCACAGGGTTGTTGGTCCTCATATTCACGAGGTCGCTGAG
AGCACGGTGGGCTAATGTTGCCATGGGTAGCATATACTACCCAAATATCTGGATAGCATATGCTATCCTA
ATCTATATCTGGGTAGCATAGGCTATCCTAATCTATATCTGGGTAGCATATGCTATCCTAATCTATATCT
GGGTAGTATATGCTATCCTAATTTATATCTGGGTAGCATAGGCTATCCTAATCTATATCTGGGTAGCATA
TGCTATCCTAATCTATATCTGGGTAGTATATGCTATCCTAATCTGTATCCGGGTAGCATATGCTATCCTC
ATGCATATACAGTCAGCATATGATACCCAGTAGTAGAGTGGGAGTGCTATCCTTTGCATATGCCGCCACC
TCCCAAGGGGGCGTGAATTTTCGCTGCTTGTCCTTTTCCTGCTGGTTGCTCCCATTCTTAGGTGAATTTA
AGGAGGCCAGGCTAAAGCCGTCGCATGTCTGATTGCTCACCAGGTAAATGTCGCTAATGTTTTCCAACGC
GAGAAGGTGTTGAGCGCGGAGCTGAGTGACGTGACAACATGGGTATGCCCAATTGCCCCATGTTGGGAGG
ACGAAAATGGTGACAAGACAGATGGCCAGAAATACACCAACAGCACGCATGATGTCTACTGGGGATTTAT
TCTTTAGTGCGGGGGAATACACGGCTTTTAATACGATTGAGGGCGTCTCCTAACAAGTTACATCACTCCT
GCCCTTCCTCACCCTCATCTCCATCACCTCCTTCATCTCCGTCATCTCCGTCATCACCCTCCGCGGCAGC
CCCTTCCACCATAGGTGGAAACCAGGGAGGCAAATCTACTCCATCGTCAAAGCTGCACACAGTCACCCTG
ATATTGCAGGTAGGAGCGGGCTTTGTCATAACAAGGTCCTTAATCGCATCCTTCAAAACCTCAGCAAATA
TATGAGTTTGTAAAAAGACCATGAAATAACAGACAATGGACTCCCTTAGCGGGCCAGGTTGTGGGCCGGG
TCCAGGGGCCATTCCAAAGGGGAGACGACTCAATGGTGTAAGACGACATTGTGGAATAGCAAGGGCAGTT
CCTCGCCTTAGGTTGTAAAGGGAGGTCTTACTACCTCCATATACGAACACACCGGCGACCCAAGTTCCTT
CGTCGGTAGTCCTTTCTACGTGACTCCTAGCCAGGAGAGCTCTTAAACCTTCTGCAATGTTCTCAAATTT
CGGGTTGGAACCTCCTTGACCACGATGCTTTCCAAACCACCCTCCTTTTTTGCGCCTGCCTCCATCACCC
TGACCCCGGGGTCCAGTGCTTGGGCCTTCTCCTGGGTCATCTGCGGGGCCCTGCTCTATCGCTCCCGGGG
GCACGTCAGGCTCACCATCTGGGCCACCTTCTTGGTGGTATTCAAAATAATCGGCTTCCCCTACAGGGTG
GAAAAATGGCCTTCTACCTGGAGGGGGCCTGCGCGGTGGAGACCCGGATGATGATGACTGACTACTGGGA
CTCCTGGGCCTCTTTTCTCCACGTCCACGACCTCTCCCCCTGGCTCTTTCACGACTTCCCCCCCTGGCTC
TTTCACGTCCTCTACCCCGGCGGCCTCCACTACCTCCTCGACCCCGGCCTCCACTACCTCCTCGACCCCG
GCCTCCACTGCCTCCTCGACCCCGGCCTCCACCTCCTGCTCCTGCCCCTCCTGCTCCTGCCCCTCCTSCY
SCTCCTSCYSCTCCTGCCCCTCCTGCTCCTGCCCCTCCCGCTCCTGCTCCTGCTCCTGTTCCACCGTGGG
TCCCTTTGCAGCCAATGCAACTTGGACGTTTTTGGGGTCTCCGGACACCATCTCTATGTCTTGGCCCTGA
TCCTGAGCCGCCCGGGGCTCCTGGTCTTCCGCCTCCTCGTCCTCGTCCTCTTCCCCGTCCTCGTCCATGG
TTATCACCCCCTCTTCTTTGAGGTCCACTGCCGCCGGAGCCTTCTGGTCCAGATGTGTCTCCCTTCTCTC
CTAGGCCATTTCCAGGTCCTGTACCTGGCCCCTCGTCAGACATGATTCACACTAAAAGAGATCAATAGAC
ATCTTTATTAGACGACGCTCAGTGAATACAGGGAGTGCAGACTCCTGCCCCCTCCAACAGCCCCCCCACC
CTCATCCCCTTCATGGTCGCTGTCAGACAGATCCAGGTCTGAAAATTCCCCATCCTCCGAACCATCCTCG
TCCTCATCACCAATTACTCGCAGCCCGGAAAACTCCCGCTGAACATCCTCAAGATTTGCGTCCTGAGCCT
CAAGCCAGGCCTCAAATTCCTCGTCCCCCTTTTTGCTGGACGGTAGGGATGGGGATTCTCGGGACCCCTC
CTCTTCCTCTTCAAGGTCACCAGACAGAGATGCTACTGGGGCAACGGAAGAAAAGCTGGGTGCGGCCTGT
GAGGATCAGCTTATCGATGATAAGCTGTCAAACATGAGAATTCTTGAAGACGAAAGGGCCTCGTGATACG
CCTATTTTTATAGGTTAATGTCATGATAATAATGGTTTCTTAGACGTCAGGTGGCACTTTTCGGGGAAAT
GTGCGCGGAACCCCTATTTGTTTATTTTTCTAAATACATTCAAATATGTATCCGCTCATGAGACAATAAC
CCTGATAAATGCTTCAATAATATTGAAAAAGGAAGAGTATGAGTATTCAACATTTCCGTGTCGCCCTTAT
TCCCTTTTTTGCGGCATTTTGCCTTCCTGTTTTTGCTCACCCAGAAACGCTGGTGAAAGTAAAAGATGCT
GAAGATCAGTTGGGTGCACGAGTGGGTTACATCGAACTGGATCTCAACAGCGGTAAGATCCTTGAGAGTT
TTCGCCCCGAAGAACGTTTTCCAATGATGAGCACTTTTAAAGTTCTGCTATGTGGCGCGGTATTATCCCG
TGTTGACGCCGGGCAAGAGCAACTCGGTCGCCGCATACACTATTCTCAGAATGACTTGGTTGAGTACTCA
CCAGTCACAGAAAAGCATCTTACGGATGGCATGACAGTAAGAGAATTATGCAGTGCTGCCATAACCATGA
GTGATAACACTGCGGCCAACTTACTTCTGACAACGATCGGAGGACCGAAGGAGCTAACCGCTTTTTTGCA
CAACATGGGGGATCATGTAACTCGCCTTGATCGTTGGGAACCGGAGCTGAATGAAGCCATACCAAACGAC
GAGCGTGACACCACGATGCCTGCAGCAATGGCAACAACGTTGCGCAAACTATTAACTGGCGAACTACTTA
CTCTAGCTTCCCGGCAACAATTAATAGACTGGATGGAGGCGGATAAAGTTGCAGGACCACTTCTGCGCTC
GGCCCTTCCGGCTGGCTGGTTTATTGCTGATAAATCTGGAGCCGGTGAGCGTGGGTCTCGCGGTATCATT
GCAGCACTGGGGCCAGATGGTAAGCCCTCCCGTATCGTAGTTATCTACACGACGGGGAGTCAGGCAACTA
TGGATGAACGAAATAGACAGATCGCTGAGATAGGTGCCTCACTGATTAAGCATTGGTAACTGTCAGACCA
AGTTTACTCATATATACTTTAGATTGATTTAAAACTTCATTTTTAATTTAAAAGGATCTAGGTGAAGATC
CTTTTTGATAATCTCATGACCAAAATCCCTTAACGTGAGTTTTCGTTCCACTGAGCGTCAGACCCCGTAG
AAAAGATCAAAGGATCTTCTTGAGATCCTTTTTTTCTGCGCGTAATCTGCTGCTTGCAAACAAAAAAACC
ACCGCTACCAGCGGTGGTTTGTTTGCCGGATCAAGAGCTACCAACTCTTTTTCCGAAGGTAACTGGCTTC
AGCAGAGCGCAGATACCAAATACTGTCCTTCTAGTGTAGCCGTAGTTAGGCCACCACTTCAAGAACTCTG
TAGCACCGCCTACATACCTCGCTCTGCTAATCCTGTTACCAGTGGCTGCTGCCAGTGGCGATAAGTCGTG
TCTTACCGGGTTGGACTCAAGACGATAGTTACCGGATAAGGCGCAGCGGTCGGGCTGAACGGGGGGTTCG
TGCACACAGCCCAGCTTGGAGCGAACGACCTACACCGAACTGAGATACCTACAGCGTGAGCTATGAGAAA
GCGCCACGCTTCCCGAAGGGAGAAAGGCGGACAGGTATCCGGTAAGCGGCAGGGTCGGAACAGGAGAGCG
CACGAGGGAGCTTCCAGGGGGAAACGCCTGGTATCTTTATAGTCCTGTCGGGTTTCGCCACCTCTGACTT
GAGCGTCGATTTTTGTGATGCTCGTCAGGGGGGCGGAGCCTATGGAAAAACGCCAGCAACGCGGCCTTTT
TACGGTTCCTGGCCTTTTGCTGGCCTTGAAGCTGTCCCTGATGGTCGTCATCTACCTGCCTGGACAGCAT
GGCCTGCAACGCGGGCATCCCGATGCCGCCGGAAGCGAGAAGAATCATAATGGGGAAGGCCATCCAGCCT
CGCGTCGCGAACGCCAGCAAGACGTAGCCCAGCGCGTCGGCCCCGAGATGCGCCGCGTGCGGCTGCTGGA
GATGGCGGACGCGATGGATATGTTCTGCCAAGGGTTGGTTTGCGCATTCACAGTTCTCCGCAAGAATTGA
TTGGCTCCAATTCTTGGAGTGGTGAATCCGTTAGCGAGGTGCCGCCCTGCTTCATCCCCGTGGCCCGTTG
CTCGCGTTTGCTGGCGGTGTCCCCGGAAGAAATATATTTGCATGTCTTTAGTTCTATGATGACACAAACC
CCGCCCAGCGTCTTGTCATTGGCGAATTCGAACACGCAGATGCAGTCGGGGCGGCGCGGTCCGAGGTCCA
CTTCGCATATTAAGGTGACGCGTGTGGCCTCGAACACCGAGCGACCCTGCAGCGACCCGCTTAACAGCGT
CAACAGCGTGCCGCAGATCCCGGGGGGCAATGAGATATGAAAAAGCCTGAACTCACCGCGACGTCTGTCG
AGAAGTTTCTGATCGAAAAGTTCGACAGCGTCTCCGACCTGATGCAGCTCTCGGAGGGCGAAGAATCTCG
TGCTTTCAGCTTCGATGTAGGAGGGCGTGGATATGTCCTGCGGGTAAATAGCTGCGCCGATGGTTTCTAC
AAAGATCGTTATGTTTATCGGCACTTTGCATCGGCCGCGCTCCCGATTCCGGAAGTGCTTGACATTGGGG
AATTCAGCGAGAGCCTGACCTATTGCATCTCCCGCCGTGCACAGGGTGTCACGTTGCAAGACCTGCCTGA
AACCGAACTGCCCGCTGTTCTGCAGCCGGTCGCGGAGGCCATGGATGCGATCGCTGCGGCCGATCTTAGC
CAGACGAGCGGGTTCGGCCCATTCGGACCGCAAGGAATCGGTCAATACACTACATGGCGTGATTTCATAT
GCGCGATTGCTGATCCCCATGTGTATCACTGGCAAACTGTGATGGACGACACCGTCAGTGCGTCCGTCGC
GCAGGCTCTCGATGAGCTGATGCTTTGGGCCGAGGACTGCCCCGAAGTCCGGCACCTCGTGCACGCGGAT
TTCGGCTCCAACAATGTCCTGACGGACAATGGCCGCATAACAGCGGTCATTGACTGGAGCGAGGCGATGT
TCGGGGATTCCCAATACGAGGTCGCCAACATCTTCTTCTGGAGGCCGTGGTTGGCTTGTATGGAGCAGCA
GACGCGCTACTTCGAGCGGAGGCATCCGGAGCTTGCAGGATCGCCGCGGCTCCGGGCGTATATGCTCCGC
ATTGGTCTTGACCAACTCTATCAGAGCTTGGTTGACGGCAATTTCGATGATGCAGCTTGGGCGCAGGGTC
GATGCGACGCAATCGTCCGATCCGGAGCCGGGACTGTCGGGCGTACACAAATCGCCCGCAGAAGCGCGGC
CGTCTGGACCGATGGCTGTGTAGAAGTACTCGCCGATAGTGGAAACCGACGCCCCAGCACTCGTCCGGAT
CGGGAGATGGGGGAGGCTAACTGAAACACGGAAGGAGACAATACCGGAAGGAACCCGCGCTATGACGGCA
ATAAAAAGACAGAATAAAACGCACGGGTGTTGGGTCGTTTGTTCATAAACGCGGGGTTCGGTCCCAGGGC
TGGCACTCTGTCGATACCCCACCGAGACCCCATTGGGGCCAATACGCCCGCGTTTCTTCCTTTTCCCCAC
CCCACCCCCCAAGTTCGGGTGAAGGCCCAGGGCTCGCAGCCAACGTCGGGGCGGCAGGCCCTGCCATAGC
CACTGGCCCCGTGGGTTAGGGACGGGGTCCCCCATGGGGAATGGTTTATGGTTCGTGGGGGTTATTATTT
TGGGCGTTGCGTGGGGTCAGGTCCACGACTGGACTGAGCAGACAGACCCATGGTTTTTGGATGGCCTGGG
CATGGACCGCATGTACTGGCGCGACACGAACACCGGGCGTCTGTGGCTGCCAAACACCCCCGACCCCCAA
AAACCACCGCGCGGATTTCTGGCGTGCCAAGCTAGTCGACCAATTCTCATGTTTGACAGCTTATCATCGC
AGATCCGGGCAACGTTGTTGCCATTGCTGCAGGCGCAGAACTGGTAGGTATGGAAGATCTATACATTGAA
TCAATATTGGCAATTAGCCATATTAGTCATTGGTTATATAGCATAAATCAATATTGGCTATTGGCCATTG
CATACGTTGTATCTATATCATAATATGTACATTTATATTGGCTCATGTCCAATATGACCGCCATGTT
